>Addgene plasmid #250275 | pJC2744 - hPGK-EGFP-GOPC(C-term)-IRES2-mCherry-EF1A-Puro | addgene full sequence | sequence record 497468 | Addgene NGS Result
TTGAGATCCTTTTTTTCTGCGCGTAATCTGCTGCTTGCAAACAAAAAAACCACCGCTACCAGCGGTGGTT
TGTTTGCCGGATCAAGAGCTACCAACTCTTTTTCCGAAGGTAACTGGCTTCAGCAGAGCGCAGATACCAA
ATACTGTTCTTCTAGTGTAGCCGTAGTTAGGCCACCACTTCAAGAACTCTGTAGCACCGCCTACATACCT
CGCTCTGCTAATCCTGTTACCAGTGGCTGCTGCCAGTGGCGATAAGTCGTGTCTTACCGGGTTGGACTCA
AGACGATAGTTACCGGATAAGGCGCAGCGGTCGGGCTGAACGGGGGGTTCGTGCACACAGCCCAGCTTGG
AGCGAACGACCTACACCGAACTGAGATACCTACAGCGTGAGCTATGAGAAAGCGCCACGCTTCCCGAAGG
GAGAAAGGCGGACAGGTATCCGGTAAGCGGCAGGGTCGGAACAGGAGAGCGCACGAGGGAGCTTCCAGGG
GGAAACGCCTGGTATCTTTATAGTCCTGTCGGGTTTCGCCACCTCTGACTTGAGCGTCGATTTTTGTGAT
GCTCGTCAGGGGGGCGGAGCCTATGGAAAAACGCCAGCAACGCGGCCTTTTTACGGTTCCTGGCCTTTTG
CTGGCCTTTTGCTCACATGTTCTTTCCTGCGTTATCCCCTGATTCTGTGGATAACCGTATTACCGCCTTT
GAGTGAGCTGATACCGCTCGCCGCAGCCGAACGACCGAGCGCAGCGAGTCAGTGAGCGAGGAAGCGGAAG
AGCGCCCAATACGCAAACCGCCTCTCCCCGCGCGTTGGCCGATTCATTAATGCAGCTGGCACGACAGGTT
TCCCGACTGGAAAGCGGGCAGTGAGCGCAACGCAATTAATGTGAGTTAGCTCACTCATTAGGCACCCCAG
GCTTTACACTTTATGCTTCCGGCTCGTATGTTGTGTGGAATTGTGAGCGGATAACAATTTCACACAGGAA
ACAGCTATGACCATGATTACGCCAAGCGCGCAATTAACCCTCACTAAAGGGAACAAAAGCTGGAGCTGCA
AGCTTAATGTAGTCTTATGCAATACTCTTGTAGTCTTGCAACATGGTAACGATGAGTTAGCAACATGCCT
TACAAGGAGAGAAAAAGCACCGTGCATGCCGATTGGTGGAAGTAAGGTGGTACGATCGTGCCTTATTAGG
AAGGCAACAGACGGGTCTGACATGGATTGGACGAACCACTGAATTGCCGCATTGCAGAGATATTGTATTT
AAGTGCCTAGCTCGATACATAAACGGGTCTCTCTGGTTAGACCAGATCTGAGCCTGGGAGCTCTCTGGCT
AACTAGGGAACCCACTGCTTAAGCCTCAATAAAGCTTGCCTTGAGTGCTTCAAGTAGTGTGTGCCCGTCT
GTTGTGTGACTCTGGTAACTAGAGATCCCTCAGACCCTTTTAGTCAGTGTGGAAAATCTCTAGCAGTGGC
GCCCGAACAGGGACTTGAAAGCGAAAGGGAAACCAGAGGAGCTCTCTCGACGCAGGACTCGGCTTGCTGA
AGCGCGCACGGCAAGAGGCGAGGGGCGGCGACTGGTGAGTACGCCAAAAATTTTGACTAGCGGAGGCTAG
AAGGAGAGAGATGGGTGCGAGAGCGTCAGTATTAAGCGGGGGAGAATTAGATCGCGATGGGAAAAAATTC
GGTTAAGGCCAGGGGGAAAGAAAAAATATAAATTAAAACATATAGTATGGGCAAGCAGGGAGCTAGAACG
ATTCGCAGTTAATCCTGGCCTGTTAGAAACATCAGAAGGCTGTAGACAAATACTGGGACAGCTACAACCA
TCCCTTCAGACAGGATCAGAAGAACTTAGATCATTATATAATACAGTAGCAACCCTCTATTGTGTGCATC
AAAGGATAGAGATAAAAGACACCAAGGAAGCTTTAGACAAGATAGAGGAAGAGCAAAACAAAAGTAAGAC
CACCGCACAGCAAGCGGCCGCTGATCTTCAGACCTGGAGGAGGAGATATGAGGGACAATTGGAGAAGTGA
ATTATATAAATATAAAGTAGTAAAAATTGAACCATTAGGAGTAGCACCCACCAAGGCAAAGAGAAGAGTG
GTGCAGAGAGAAAAAAGAGCAGTGGGAATAGGAGCTTTGTTCCTTGGGTTCTTGGGAGCAGCAGGAAGCA
CTATGGGCGCAGCGTCAATGACGCTGACGGTACAGGCCAGACAATTATTGTCTGGTATAGTGCAGCAGCA
GAACAATTTGCTGAGGGCTATTGAGGCGCAACAGCATCTGTTGCAACTCACAGTCTGGGGCATCAAGCAG
CTCCAGGCAAGAATCCTGGCTGTGGAAAGATACCTAAAGGATCAACAGCTCCTGGGGATTTGGGGTTGCT
CTGGAAAACTCATTTGCACCACTGCTGTGCCTTGGAATGCTAGTTGGAGTAATAAATCTCTGGAACAGAT
TTGGAATCACACGACCTGGATGGAGTGGGACAGAGAAATTAACAATTACACAAGCTTAATACACTCCTTA
ATTGAAGAATCGCAAAACCAGCAAGAAAAGAATGAACAAGAATTATTGGAATTAGATAAATGGGCAAGTT
TGTGGAATTGGTTTAACATAACAAATTGGCTGTGGTATATAAAATTATTCATAATGATAGTAGGAGGCTT
GGTAGGTTTAAGAATAGTTTTTGCTGTACTTTCTATAGTGAATAGAGTTAGGCAGGGATATTCACCATTA
TCGTTTCAGACCCACCTCCCAACCCCGAGGGGACCCTTGCGCCTTTTCCAAGGCAGCCCTGGGTTTGCGC
AGGGACGCGGCTGCTCTGGGCGTGGTTCCGGGAAACGCAGCGGCGCCGACCCTGGGTCTCGCACATTCTT
CACGTCCGTTCGCAGCGTCACCCGGATCTTCGCCGCTACCCTTGTGGGCCCCCCGGCGACGCTTCCTGCT
CCGCCCCTAAGTCGGGAAGGTTCCTTGCGGTTCGCGGCGTGCCGGACGTGACAAACGGAAGCCGCACGAC
TCACTAGTACCCTCGCAGACGGACAGCGCCAGGGAGCAATGGCAGCGCGCCGACCGCGATGGGCTGTGGC
CAATAGCGGCTGCTCAGCAGGGCGCGCCGAGAGCAGCGGCCGGGAAGGGGCGGTGCGGGAGGCGGGGTGT
GGGGCGGTAGTGTGGGCCCTGTTCCTGCCCGCGCGGTGTTCCGCATTCTGCAAGCCTCCGGAGCGCACGT
CGGCAGTCGGCTCCCTCGTTGACCGAATCACCGACCTCTCTCCCCAGGGATCGATACCGTCGACTCCGGA
ATAGCCACCATGGAGACGGACGTCTCAGGCGGCGGCGGCTCCGGCGGCGGCGGCTCCGTGAGCAAGGGCG
AGGAGCTGTTCACCGGGGTGGTGCCCATCCTGGTCGAGCTGGACGGCGACGTAAACGGCCACAAGTTCAG
CGTGTCCGGCGAGGGCGAGGGCGATGCCACCTACGGCAAGCTGACCCTGAAGTTCATCTGCACCACCGGC
AAGCTGCCCGTGCCCTGGCCCACCCTCGTGACCACCCTGACCTACGGCGTGCAGTGCTTCAGCCGCTACC
CCGACCACATGAAGCAGCACGACTTCTTCAAGTCCGCCATGCCCGAAGGCTACGTCCAGGAGCGCACCAT
CTTCTTCAAGGACGACGGCAACTACAAGACCCGCGCCGAGGTGAAGTTCGAGGGCGACACCCTGGTGAAC
CGCATCGAGCTGAAGGGCATCGACTTCAAGGAGGACGGCAACATCCTGGGGCACAAGCTGGAGTACAACT
ACAACAGCCACAACGTCTATATCATGGCCGACAAGCAGAAGAACGGCATCAAGGTGAACTTCAAGATCCG
CCACAACATCGAGGACGGCAGCGTGCAGCTCGCCGACCACTACCAGCAGAACACCCCCATCGGCGACGGC
CCCGTGCTGCTGCCCGACAACCACTACCTGAGCACCCAGTCCGCCCTGAGCAAAGACCCCAACGAGAAGC
GCGATCACATGGTCCTGCTGGAGTTCGTGACCGCCGCCGGGATCACTCTCGGCATGGACGAGCTGTACAA
GGGCACCGGTTCGAAATTAGATGATCTGCACACTCTGTATCATAAAAAATCGTATTAAATGCATGAGTAA
CTGAGGATCCGCCCCTCTCCCTCCCCCCCCCCTAACGTTACTGGCCGAAGCCGCTTGGAATAAGGCCGGT
GTGCGTTTGTCTATATGTTATTTTCCACCATATTGCCGTCTTTTGGCAATGTGAGGGCCCGGAAACCTGG
CCCTGTCTTCTTGACGAGCATTCCTAGGGGTCTTTCCCCTCTCGCCAAAGGAATGCAAGGTCTGTTGAAT
GTCGTGAAGGAAGCAGTTCCTCTGGAAGCTTCTTGAAGACAAACAACGTCTGTAGCGACCCTTTGCAGGC
AGCGGAACCCCCCACCTGGCGACAGGTGCCTCTGCGGCCAAAAGCCACGTGTATAAGATACACCTGCAAA
GGCGGCACAACCCCAGTGCCACGTTGTGAGTTGGATAGTTGTGGAAAGAGTCAAATGGCTCTCCTCAAGC
GTATTCAACAAGGGGCTGAAGGATGCCCAGAAGGTACCCCATTGTATGGGATCTGATCTGGGGCCTCGGT
ACACATGCTTTACATGTGTTTAGTCGAGGTTAAAAAAACGTCTAGGCCCCCCGAACCACGGGGACGTGGT
TTTCCTTTGAAAAACACGATGATAATATGGCCACAACCCTGGAATTCGCCACCATGGTGAGCAAGGGCGA
GGAGGATAACATGGCCATCATCAAGGAGTTCATGCGCTTCAAGGTGCACATGGAGGGCTCCGTGAACGGC
CACGAGTTCGAGATCGAGGGCGAGGGCGAGGGCCGCCCCTACGAGGGCACCCAGACCGCCAAGCTGAAGG
TGACCAAGGGTGGCCCCCTGCCCTTCGCCTGGGACATCCTGTCCCCTCAGTTCATGTACGGCTCCAAGGC
CTACGTGAAGCACCCCGCCGACATCCCCGACTACTTGAAGCTGTCCTTCCCCGAGGGCTTCAAGTGGGAG
CGCGTGATGAACTTCGAGGACGGCGGCGTGGTGACCGTGACCCAGGACTCCTCCCTGCAGGACGGCGAGT
TCATCTACAAGGTGAAGCTGCGCGGCACCAACTTCCCCTCCGACGGCCCCGTAATGCAGAAGAAGACCAT
GGGCTGGGAGGCCTCCTCCGAGCGGATGTACCCCGAGGACGGCGCCCTGAAGGGCGAGATCAAGCAGAGG
CTGAAGCTGAAGGACGGCGGCCACTACGACGCTGAGGTCAAGACCACCTACAAGGCCAAGAAGCCCGTGC
AGCTGCCCGGCGCCTACAACGTCAACATCAAGTTGGACATCACCTCCCACAACGAGGACTACACCATCGT
GGAACAGTACGAACGCGCCGAGGGCCGCCACTCCACCGGCGGCATGGACGAGCTGTACAAGTAAACTAGT
AAGCTTGGCGTAACTAGATCTTGAGACAAATGGCAGTATTCATCCACAATTTTAAAAGAAAAGGGGGGAT
TGGGGGGTACAGTGCAGGGGAAAGAATAGTAGACATAATAGCAACAGACATACAAACTAAAGAATTACAA
AAACAAATTACAAAAATTCAAAATTTTCGGGTTTATTACAGGGACAGCAGAGATCCACTTTGGGCTCGAG
GGGGCCCGGGTGCAAAGATGGATAAAGTTTTAAACAGAGAGGAATCTTTGCAGCTAATGGACCTTCTAGG
TCTTGAAAGGAGTGGGAATTGGCTCCGGTGCCCGTCAGTGGGCAGAGCGCACATCGCCCACAGTCCCCGA
GAAGTTGGGGGGAGGGGTCGGCAATTGATCCGGTGCCTAGAGAAGGTGGCGCGGGGTAAACTGGGAAAGT
GATGTCGTGTACTGGCTCCGCCTTTTTCCCGAGGGTGGGGGAGAACCGTATATAAGTGCAGTAGTCGCCG
TGAACGTTCTTTTTCGCAACGGGTTTGCCGCCAGAACACAGGTAAGTGCCGTGTGTGGTTCCCGCGGGCC
TGGCCTCTTTACGGGTTATGGCCCTTGCGTGCCTTGAATTACTTCCACCTGGCTGCAGTACGTGATTCTT
GATCCCGAGCTTCGGGTTGGAAGTGGGTGGGAGAGTTCGAGGCCTTGCGCTTAAGGAGCCCCTTCGCCTC
GTGCTTGAGTTGAGGCCTGGCCTGGGCGCTGGGGCCGCCGCGTGCGAATCTGGTGGCACCTTCGCGCCTG
TCTCGCTGCTTTCGATAAGTCTCTAGCCATTTAAAATTTTTGATGACCTGCTGCGACGCTTTTTTTCTGG
CAAGATAGTCTTGTAAATGCGGGCCAAGATCTGCACACTGGTATTTCGGTTTTTGGGGCCGCGGGCGGCG
ACGGGGCCCGTGCGTCCCAGCGCACATGTTCGGCGAGGCGGGGCCTGCGAGCGCGGCCACCGAGAATCGG
ACGGGGGTAGTCTCAAGCTGGCCGGCCTGCTCTGGTGCCTGGCCTCGCGCCGCCGTGTATCGCCCCGCCC
TGGGCGGCAAGGCTGGCCCGGTCGGCACCAGTTGCGTGAGCGGAAAGATGGCCGCTTCCCGGCCCTGCTG
CAGGGAGCTCAAAATGGAGGACGCGGCGCTCGGGAGAGCGGGCGGGTGAGTCACCCACACAAAGGAAAAG
GGCCTTTCCGTCCTCAGCCGTCGCTTCATGTGACTCCACGGAGTACCGGGCGCCGTCCAGGCACCTCGAT
TAGTTCTCGAGCTTTTGGAGTACGTCGTCTTTAGGTTGGGGGGAGGGGTTTTATGCGATGGAGTTTCCCC
ACACTGAGTGGGTGGAGACTGAAGTTAGGCCAGCTTGGCACTTGATGTAATTCTCCTTGGAATTTGCCCT
TTTTGAGTTTGGATCTTGGTTCATTCTCAAGCCTCAGACAGTGGTTCAAAGTTTTTTTCTTCCATTTCAG
GTGTCGTGACGTACGGCCACCATGACCGAGTACAAGCCCACGGTGCGCCTCGCCACCCGCGACGACGTCC
CCAGGGCCGTACGCACCCTCGCCGCCGCGTTCGCCGACTACCCCGCCACGCGCCACACCGTCGATCCGGA
CCGCCACATCGAGCGGGTCACCGAGCTGCAAGAACTCTTCCTCACGCGCGTCGGGCTCGACATCGGCAAG
GTGTGGGTCGCGGACGACGGCGCCGCCGTGGCGGTCTGGACCACGCCGGAGAGCGTCGAAGCGGGGGCGG
TGTTCGCCGAGATCGGCCCGCGCATGGCCGAGTTGAGCGGTTCCCGGCTGGCCGCGCAGCAACAGATGGA
AGGCCTCCTGGCGCCGCACCGGCCCAAGGAGCCCGCGTGGTTCCTGGCCACCGTCGGAGTCTCGCCCGAC
CACCAGGGCAAGGGTCTGGGCAGCGCCGTCGTGCTCCCCGGAGTGGAGGCGGCCGAGCGCGCCGGGGTGC
CCGCCTTCCTGGAGACCTCCGCGCCCCGCAACCTCCCCTTCTACGAGCGGCTCGGCTTCACCGTCACCGC
CGACGTCGAGGTGCCCGAAGGACCGCGCACCTGGTGCATGACCCGCAAGCCCGGTGCCTGAACGCGTTAA
GTCGACAATCAACCTCTGGATTACAAAATTTGTGAAAGATTGACTGGTATTCTTAACTATGTTGCTCCTT
TTACGCTATGTGGATACGCTGCTTTAATGCCTTTGTATCATGCTATTGCTTCCCGTATGGCTTTCATTTT
CTCCTCCTTGTATAAATCCTGGTTGCTGTCTCTTTATGAGGAGTTGTGGCCCGTTGTCAGGCAACGTGGC
GTGGTGTGCACTGTGTTTGCTGACGCAACCCCCACTGGTTGGGGCATTGCCACCACCTGTCAGCTCCTTT
CCGGGACTTTCGCTTTCCCCCTCCCTATTGCCACGGCGGAACTCATCGCCGCCTGCCTTGCCCGCTGCTG
GACAGGGGCTCGGCTGTTGGGCACTGACAATTCCGTGGTGTTGTCGGGGAAATCATCGTCCTTTCCTTGG
CTGCTCGCCTGTGTTGCCACCTGGATTCTGCGCGGGACGTCCTTCTGCTACGTCCCTTCGGCCCTCAATC
CAGCGGACCTTCCTTCCCGCGGCCTGCTGCCGGCTCTGCGGCCTCTTCCGCGTCTTCGCCTTCGCCCTCA
GACGAGTCGGATCTCCCTTTGGGCCGCCTCCCCGCGTCGACTTTAAGACCAATGACTTACAAGGCAGCTG
TAGATCTTAGCCACTTTTTAAAAGAAAAGGGGGGACTGGAAGGGCTAATTCACTCCCAACGAAGACAAGA
TCTGCTTTTTGCTTGTACTGGGTCTCTCTGGTTAGACCAGATCTGAGCCTGGGAGCTCTCTGGCTAACTA
GGGAACCCACTGCTTAAGCCTCAATAAAGCTTGCCTTGAGTGCTTCAAGTAGTGTGTGCCCGTCTGTTGT
GTGACTCTGGTAACTAGAGATCCCTCAGACCCTTTTAGTCAGTGTGGAAAATCTCTAGCAGTACGTATAG
TAGTTCATGTCATCTTATTATTCAGTATTTATAACTTGCAAAGAAATGAATATCAGAGAGTGAGAGGAAC
TTGTTTATTGCAGCTTATAATGGTTACAAATAAAGCAATAGCATCACAAATTTCACAAATAAAGCATTTT
TTTCACTGCATTCTAGTTGTGGTTTGTCCAAACTCATCAATGTATCTTATCATGTCTGGCTCTAGCTATC
CCGCCCCTAACTCCGCCCATCCCGCCCCTAACTCCGCCCAGTTCCGCCCATTCTCCGCCCCATGGCTGAC
TAATTTTTTTTATTTATGCAGAGGCCGAGGCCGCCTCGGCCTCTGAGCTATTCCAGAAGTAGTGAGGAGG
CTTTTTTGGAGGCCTAGGGACGTACCCAATTCGCCCTATAGTGAGTCGTATTACGCGCGCTCACTGGCCG
TCGTTTTACAACGTCGTGACTGGGAAAACCCTGGCGTTACCCAACTTAATCGCCTTGCAGCACATCCCCC
TTTCGCCAGCTGGCGTAATAGCGAAGAGGCCCGCACCGATCGCCCTTCCCAACAGTTGCGCAGCCTGAAT
GGCGAATGGG
[124 nt withheld, positions 9041-9164]
C
[91 nt withheld, positions 9166-9256]
A
[49 nt withheld, positions 9258-9306]
CCTTTGACGTTGGAGTCCACGTTCTTT
[37 nt withheld, positions 9334-9370]
ACCCTATCTCGGTCTATTCTTTTGATTTATAAGGGATTTTGCCGATTTCGGCCTATTGGTTAAAAAATGA
GCTGATTTAACAAAAATTTAACGCGAATTTTAACAAAATATTAACGCTTACAATTTAGGTGGCACTTTTC
GGGGAAATGTGCGCGGAACCCCTATTTGTTTATTTTTCTAAATACATTCAAATATGTATCCGCTCATGAG
ACAATAACCCTGATAAATGCTTCAATAATATTGAAAAAGGAAGAGTATGAGTATTCAACATTTCCGTGTC
GCCCTTATTCCCTTTTTTGCGGCATTTTGCCTTCCTGTTTTTGCTCACCCAGAAACGCTGGTGAAAGTAA
AAGATGCTGAAGATCAGTTGGGTGCACGAGTGGGTTACATCGAACTGGATCTCAACAGCGGTAAGATCCT
TGAGAGTTTTCGCCCCGAAGAACGTTTTCCAATGATGAGCACTTTTAAAGTTCTGCTATGTGGCGCGGTA
TTATCCCGTATTGACGCCGGGCAAGAGCAACTCGGTCGCCGCATACACTATTCTCAGAATGACTTGGTTG
AGTACTCACCAGTCACAGAAAAGCATCTTACGGATGGCATGACAGTAAGAGAATTATGCAGTGCTGCCAT
AACCATGAGTGATAACACTGCGGCCAACTTACTTCTGACAACGATCGGAGGACCGAAGGAGCTAACCGCT
TTTTTGCACAACATGGGGGATCATGTAACTCGCCTTGATCGTTGGGAACCGGAGCTGAATGAAGCCATAC
CAAACGACGAGCGTGACACCACGATGCCTGTAGCAATGGCAACAACGTTGCGCAAACTATTAACTGGCGA
ACTACTTACTCTAGCTTCCCGGCAACAATTAATAGACTGGATGGAGGCGGATAAAGTTGCAGGACCACTT
CTGCGCTCGGCCCTTCCGGCTGGCTGGTTTATTGCTGATAAATCTGGAGCCGGTGAGCGTGGGTCTCGCG
GTATCATTGCAGCACTGGGGCCAGATGGTAAGCCCTCCCGTATCGTAGTTATCTACACGACGGGGAGTCA
GGCAACTATGGATGAACGAAATAGACAGATCGCTGAGATAGGTGCCTCACTGATTAAGCATTGGTAACTG
TCAGACCAAGTTTACTCATATATACTTTAGATTGATTTAAAACTTCATTTTTAATTTAAAAGGATCTAGG
TGAAGATCCTTTTTGATAATCTCATGACCAAAATCCCTTAACGTGAGTTTTCGTTCCACTGAGCGTCAGA
CCCCGTAGAAAAGATCAAAGGATCTTC
Features (pLannotate 1.2.2; 31 found; start..end, strand, type, name):
      1..589     +  rep_origin     ori: high-copy-number ColE1/pMB1/pBR322/pUC origin of replication
    772..864     +  CDS            lacI (fragment): lac repressor; lacI; The lac repressor binds to the lac operator to inhibit transcription in E. coli. This inhibition can be relieved by adding lactose or isopropyl-β-D-thiogalactopyranoside (IPTG).
    877..898     +  protein_bind   CAP binding site: CAP binding activates transcription in the presence of cAMP. E. coli catabolite activator protein
    913..943     +  promoter       lac promoter: promoter for the E. coli lac operon
    947..969     +  protein_bind   lac operator (fragment): The lac repressor binds to the lac operator to inhibit transcription in E. coli. This inhibition can be relieved by adding lactose or isopropyl-β-D-thiogalactopyranoside (IPTG). lac repressor encoded by lacI
   1012..1030    +  promoter       T3 promoter: promoter for bacteriophage T3 RNA polymerase
   1058..1284    +  promoter       RSV promoter: Rous sarcoma virus enhancer/promoter
   1285..1465    +  LTR            5' LTR (truncated): truncated 5' long terminal repeat (LTR) from HIV-1
   1512..1637    +  misc_feature   HIV-1 Ψ: packaging signal of human immunodeficiency virus type 1
   1621..1984    +  CDS            HIV-1 gag (fragment): gag protein from human immunodeficiency virus 1; gag
   2130..2363    +  misc_feature   RRE: The Rev response element (RRE) of HIV-1 allows for Rev-dependent mRNA export from the nucleus to the cytoplasm.
   2740..2766    +  CDS            Rev (fragment): human immunodeficiency virus 1 (HIV-1) Rev protein; rev; enhances nuclear export of unspliced and incompletely spliced viral mRNAs
   2767..3267    +  promoter       hPGK promoter: human phosphoglycerate kinase 1 promoter
   3348..4061    +  CDS            EGFP: EGFP is a basic (constitutively fluorescent) green fluorescent protein published in 1996, derived from Aequorea victoria. It is reported to be a rapidly-maturing weak dimer with moderate acid sensitivity.
   4142..4728    +  misc_feature   IRES2: internal ribosome entry site (IRES) of the encephalomyocarditis virus (EMCV)
   4744..5451    +  CDS            mCherry: mCherry is a basic (constitutively fluorescent) red fluorescent protein published in 2004, derived from Discosoma sp.. It is reported to be a very rapidly-maturing monomer with low acid sensitivity.
   5510..5627    +  misc_feature   cPPT/CTS: central polypurine tract and central termination sequence of HIV-1
   5688..5754    +  CDS            small t antigen (fragment): SV40 (simian virus 40) small t antigen
   5780..5991    +  promoter       EF-1α core promoter: core promoter for human elongation factor EF-1α
   5992..6930    +  intron         EF-1α intron A: intron upstream of the start codon of human EF-1α
   6952..7551    +  CDS            PuroR (fragment): puromycin N-acetyltransferase; pac from Streptomyces; confers resistance to puromycin
   7567..8155    +  misc_feature   WPRE: woodchuck hepatitis virus posttranscriptional regulatory element
   8206..8225    +  misc_feature   cPPT/CTS (fragment): central polypurine tract and central termination sequence of HIV-1
   8227..8460    +  LTR            3' LTR (ΔU3): self-inactivating 3' long terminal repeat (LTR) from HIV-1
   8538..8659    +  polyA_signal   SV40 poly(A) signal: SV40 polyadenylation signal
   8699..8834    +  rep_origin     SV40 ori: SV40 origin of replication
   8855..8873    -  promoter       T7 promoter: promoter for bacteriophage T7 RNA polymerase
   8881..9036    +  CDS            lacZα (fragment): LacZα fragment of β-galactosidase; lacZ fragment
   9041..9469    +  rep_origin     f1 ori (sequence partly withheld): f1 bacteriophage origin of replication; arrow indicates direction of (+) strand synthesis
   9522..9626    +  promoter       AmpR promoter: bla
   9627..10487   +  CDS            AmpR: β-lactamase; bla; confers resistance to ampicillin, carbenicillin, and related antibiotics
