[The description below was written by a language model from this plasmid's Addgene catalogue record and pLannotate feature annotations shown in this document.]
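Description:
pJC2744 (hPGK-EGFP-GOPC(C-term)-IRES2-mCherry-EF1A-Puro) is a lentiviral mammalian expression plasmid of about 10.7 kb built on the Cilantro 2 protein stability reporter backbone. It is propagated in E. coli through a high-copy ColE1/pUC-type origin with ampicillin selection (AmpR), and also carries an f1 ori and an SV40 origin. The transfer cassette has a third-generation, self-inactivating layout. An RSV promoter drives a truncated HIV-1 5' LTR, followed by the Ψ packaging signal with a partial gag sequence, the Rev response element, a cPPT/CTS, a WPRE and a ΔU3 3' LTR, with an SV40 polyadenylation signal downstream. Genomic RNA made in packaging cells can therefore be encapsidated and integrated into target cells, while the deleted U3 leaves the provirus without LTR promoter activity.

The payload is a bicistronic ratiometric reporter. The human PGK promoter transcribes a single mRNA encoding EGFP fused to a C-terminal sequence from human GOPC, followed by an EMCV IRES2 and mCherry. The feature table annotates EGFP but not the short GOPC-derived segment, which presumably lies in the gap between EGFP and the IRES; its exact extent is not stated. Because both fluorophores come from the same transcript, mCherry serves as an internal control for expression and copy number, and the EGFP:mCherry ratio reports the stability that the appended C terminus confers on EGFP. A separate EF-1α promoter with its intron A drives puromycin N-acetyltransferase to select stably transduced cells. The construct is intended for measuring C-terminal degron activity, in work on how C-terminal modifications target proteins for degradation.
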