Addgene plasmid #250275: pJC2744 - hPGK-EGFP-GOPC(C-term)-IRES2-mCherry-EF1A-Puro
Purpose: Ratiometric protein stability reporter for measuring C-terminal degron activity.
Depositing lab: Jacob Corn. Depositing organization: ETH Zurich (Swiss Federal Institute of Technology). Publication: C-terminal amides mark proteins for degradation via SCF-FBXO31. Muhar MF, Farnung J, Cernakova M, Hofmann R, Henneberg LT, Pfleiderer MM, Denoth-Lippuner A, Kalcic F, Nievergelt AS, Peters Al-Bayati M, Sidiropoulos ND, Beier V, Mann M, Jessberger S, Jinek M, Schulman BA, Bode JW, Corn JE. Nature. 2025 Feb;638(8050):519-527. doi: 10.1038/s41586-024-08475-w. PubMed 39880951.
Backbone
  Vector backbone: Cilantro 2
  Backbone manufacturer: Benjamin Ebert (Addgene Plasmid #74450)
  Vector type: Mammalian Expression, Lentiviral
Growth in bacteria
  Bacterial resistance: Ampicillin, 100 μg/mL
  Growth temperature: 37°C
  Growth strain: NEB Stable
  Copy number: High Copy
Gene/Insert
  Gene/Insert name: EGFP-GOPC(C-term)
  Species: H. sapiens (human), Synthetic
  Promoter: PGK
  Cloning method: Unknown
Terms and licenses: Academic/Nonprofit Terms; Industry Terms: Not Available to Industry
How to cite: pJC2744 - hPGK-EGFP-GOPC(C-term)-IRES2-mCherry-EF1A-Puro was a gift from Jacob Corn (Addgene plasmid # 250275 ; http://n2t.net/addgene:250275 ; RRID:Addgene_250275)
